Addgene plasmid #33080: pCMV-Flag-YAP-4SA(S61)
Depositing lab: Kunliang Guan. Depositing organization: University of California, San Diego (UCSD). Publication: A coordinated phosphorylation by Lats and CK1 regulates YAP stability through SCF(beta-TRCP). Zhao B, Li L, Tumaneng K, Wang CY, Guan KL. Genes Dev. 2010 Jan 1. 24(1):72-85. 10.1101/gad.1843810 PubMed 20048001.
Backbone
  Vector backbone: pCMV
  Backbone size w/o insert (bp): 5000
  Vector type: Mammalian Expression
Growth in bacteria
  Bacterial resistance: Ampicillin, 100 μg/mL
  Growth temperature: 37°C
  Growth strain: DH5alpha
  Copy number: Unknown
Gene/Insert
  Gene/Insert name: YAP
  Species: H. sapiens (human)
  Mutation: S109A, S127A, S164A, S381A
  Entrez Gene: YAP1 (a.k.a. COB1, YAP, YAP-1, YAP2, YAP65, YKI)
  Promoter: CMV
  Tag / fusion protein: Flag (N terminal on insert)
  Cloning method: Restriction Enzyme; 5′ cloning site NA (unknown if destroyed); 3′ cloning site NA (unknown if destroyed)
  Sequencing primers: 5′ CMV-F; 3′ hGH-pA-R
Terms and licenses: Academic/Nonprofit Terms; Industry Terms: Not Available to Industry
Depositor comments: From Depositor: S128A, S131A, and S161A are also present due to alanine scanning mutagenesis. However, they are not important and do not alter plasmid function.
How to cite: pCMV-Flag-YAP-4SA(S61) was a gift from Kunliang Guan (Addgene plasmid # 33080 ; http://n2t.net/addgene:33080 ; RRID:Addgene_33080)
