[The description below was written by a language model from this plasmid's Addgene catalogue record.]
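Description:
pCMV-Flag-YAP-4SA(S61) is a mammalian expression plasmid built on a pCMV backbone of about 5 kb (without insert). It is propagated in E. coli under ampicillin selection. The record gives no origin of replication or copy number and lists no mammalian selection marker, so the plasmid is most plausibly suited to transient transfection. No feature table is provided, so backbone details beyond the catalogue fields are not documented. The use of an hGH polyA reverse sequencing primer suggests, but does not confirm, that a human growth hormone polyadenylation signal lies downstream of the insert.

The payload is human YAP1 (YAP), the transcriptional co-activator regulated by the Hippo pathway. It is expressed from the strong constitutive CMV promoter and carries an N-terminal Flag epitope for detection or immunoprecipitation. The coding sequence carries four serine-to-alanine substitutions: S109A, S127A, S164A and S381A. The name implies that S61 is left intact, so that only one of the five serines usually considered Lats kinase target sites remains phosphorylatable. This interpretation is inferred from the name rather than stated explicitly in the record. The depositor also notes that S128A, S131A and S161A are present as by-products of alanine-scanning mutagenesis, and reports that they do not affect function.

The associated study concerns coordinated phosphorylation of YAP by Lats and CK1 and the resulting SCF(beta-TRCP)-dependent control of YAP stability. In that context, the construct is suited to examining how individual phosphorylation sites contribute to YAP regulation, stability and activity in transfected mammalian cells, typically alongside wild-type YAP and other phospho-site mutants.
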