>Addgene plasmid #33080 | pCMV-Flag-YAP-4SA(S61) | addgene partial sequence | sequence record 41614 | CMV-F 5'-CGCAAATGGGCGGTAGGCGTG-3'
CTCGTTTAGTGACCGTCAGAATTGATCTACCATGGACTACAAAGACGATGACGACAAGCTTGCGGCCGCG
AATTCAAGCTTAGCCACCATGGACTACAAAGACGATGACGATAAAGCAAGGCTCGAATCGGTACCTAAGG
ATCCCGGGCAGCAGCCGCCGCCTCAACCGGCCCCCCAGGGCCAAGGGCAGCCGCCTTCGCAGCCCCCGCA
GGGGCAGGGCCCGCCGTCCGGACCCGGGCAACCGGCACCCGCGGCGACCCAGGCGGCGCCGCAGGCACCC
CCCGCCGGGCATCAGATCGTGCACGTCCGCGGGGACTCGGAGACCGACCTGGAGGCGCTCTTCAACGCCG
TCATGAACCCCAAGACGGCCAACGTGCCCCAGACCGTGCCCATGAGGCTCCGGAAGCTGCCCGACTCCTT
CTTCAAGCCGCCGGAGCCCAAATCCCACTCCCGACAGGCCGCTACTGATGCAGGCACTGCAGGAGCCCTG
ACTCCACAGCATGTTCGAGCTCATGCCGCTCCAGCTGCTCTGCAGTTGGGAGCTGTTTCTCCTGGGACAC
TGACCCCCACTGGAGTAGTCTCTGGCCCAGCAGCTACACCCACAGCTCAGCATCTTCGACAGGCTGCTTT
TGAGATACCTGATGATGTACCTCTGCCAGCAGGTTGGGAGATGGCAAAGACATCTTCTGGTCAGAGATAC
TTCTTAAATCACATCGATCAGACAACAACATGGCAGGACCCCAGGAAGGCCATGCTGTCCCAGATGAACG
TCACAGCCCCCACCAGTCCACCAGTGCAGCAGAATATGATGAACTCGGCTTC
