>Addgene plasmid #33080 | pCMV-Flag-YAP-4SA(S61) | addgene partial sequence | sequence record 43135 | hGH-pA-R 5'-CCAGCTTGGTTCCCAATAGA-3'
TTCCACTTGCCCCTTGCTCCATACCACCCCCCTCCACCCCATAATATTATAGAAGGACACCTAGTTCAGA
CAAAATGATGCAACTTAATTTTATTAGGACAAGGCTGGTGGGCACTGGAGTGGCAACTTCCAGGGCCAGG
AGAGGCACTGGGGAGGGGTCACAGGGATGCCACCCGGGATCCTCTAGACTCGAGCGGCCGCCACTGTGCT
GGATATCTGCAGAATTCAGTCTGCCTGAGGGCTCTATAACCATGTAAGAAAGCTTTCTTTATCTAGCTTG
GTGGCAGCCAAAACAGACTCCATGTCATTAAGGATGTCAGAACTCAAAGCTTCCTGCAGACTTGGCATCA
GCTCCTCTCCTTCTATGTTCATTCCATCTCCTTCCAGTGTTCCAAGGTCCACATTTGTCCCAGGAATGGC
TTCAAGGTAGTCTGGGAAACGGTTCTGCTGTGAGGGCAGGGTGCTTTGGTTGATAGTATCACCTGTATCC
ATCTCATCCACACTGTTCAGGAAGTCATCTGGGGTTCGAGGGACACTGTAGCTGCTCATGCTTAGTCCAC
TGTCTGTAGCCTCATCTCGAGAGTGATAGGTGCCACTGTTAAGGAAAGGATCTGAGCTATTGGTCGTCAT
TGTTCTCAATTCCTGAGACATCCCGGGAGAAGACACTGGATTTTGAGTCCCACCATCCTGCTCCA
